>Addgene plasmid #47336 | pfastbacHTb/mClock26-384 | addgene partial sequence | sequence record 69297 | polyhedrin_fwd_primer
ATAAAAAAACCTATAAATATTCCGGATTATTCATACCGTCCCACCATCGGGCGCGGATCTCGGTCCGAAA
CCATGTCGTACTACCATCACCATCACCATCACGATTACGATATCCCAACGACCGAAAACCTGTATTTTCA
GGGCGCCATGGTGGAAGAAGATGACAAGGACAAAGCAAAAAGAGTATCTAGAAACAAATCAGAAAAGAAA
CGTAGAGATCAGTTCAATGTCCTCATTAAGGAGCTGGGGTCTATGCTTCCTGGTAACGCGAGAAAGATGG
ACAAGTCTACTGTTCTACAGAAGAGCATTGATTTTTTGCGCAAACATAAAGAGACCACTGCACAGTCAGA
TGCTAGTGAGATTCGACAGGACTGGAAACCCACATTCCTTAGTAATGAAGAGTTTACACAGTTAATGTTA
GAGGCTCTTGATGGTTTTTTTTTAGCGATCATGACAGATGGAAGTATAATATATGTATCTGAGAGTGTAA
CTTCGTTACTTGAACATTTACCATCTGATCTTGTGGATCAAAGTATATTTAATTTTATCCCAGAGGGAGA
ACATTCAGAGGTTTATAAGATACTCTCTACTCATCTGCTGGAAAGTGACTCATTAACCCCTGAGTACTTA
AAATCAAAAAATCAGTTAGAATTCTGTTGTCACATGCTTCGAGGAACAATAGACCCAAAGGAGCCATCCA
CCTATGAATATGTGAGATTTATAGGAAATTTTAAATCTTTAACCAGTGTATCAACTTCAACACACAATGG
TTTTGAAGGAACTATACAACGCACACATAGGCCTTCTTATGAAGATAGAGTTTGTTTTGTAGCTACTGTC
AGATTAGCTACACCTCAGTTCATCAAGGAAATGTGTACTGTTGAAGAACCAAATGAAGAGTTTACATCTA
GACACAGTTTAGAATGGAAG
