>Addgene plasmid #47336 | pfastbacHTb/mClock26-384 | addgene partial sequence | sequence record 69498 | SV40pA-rev
ACAACAACAATTGCATTCATTTTATGTTTCAGGTTCAGGGGGAGGTGTGGGAGGTTTTTTAAAGCAAGTA
AAACCTCTACAAATGTGGTATGGCTGATTATGATCCTCTAGTACTTCTCGACAAGCTTGGTACCGCATGC
CTCGAGTTATTCAATGCCAAGTTCTCGCCGTCTTTCAGCCCTAACTTCTGCATAACTTACTACAGTGTGA
GTACAAACAATGAACTCTGGCCTTGAATTCCACTGATGGTAAGTAATATAATAATGAGTCTGAAGCCATA
TCCACTGCTGGCCTTTGGTCAGGAATCTATAGTAACACGATTTGCCTTTTCCATATTGCATTAAGTGCTC
GTGACATTTTGCCAGATTTTCTAGGTCATCCACATGATAGTAATCATAGCCTGATGTTCCCAAGACTTCA
AATGGCAAATAGCCTATTATTGGTGGTGCCCTGTGATCTAAAAATAGAAACTTCCATTCTAAACTGTGTC
TAGATGTAAACTCTTCATTTGGTTCTTCAACAGTACACATTTCCTTGATGAACTGAGGTGTAGCTAATCT
GACAGTAGCTACAAAACAAACTCTATCTTCATAAGAAGGCCTATGTGTGCGTTGTATAGTTCCTTCAAAA
CCATTGTGTGTTGAAGTTGATACACTGGTTAAAGATTTAAAATTTCCTATAAATCTCACATATTCATAGG
TGGATGGCTCCTTTGGGTCTATTGTTCCTCGAAGCATGTGACAACAGAATTCTAACTGATTTTTTGATTT
TAAGTACTCAGGGGTTAATGAGTCACTTTCCAGCAGATGAGTAGAGAGTATCTTATAA
