[The description below was written by a language model from this plasmid's Addgene catalogue record.]
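Description:
pfastbacHTb/mClock26-384 is a baculovirus transfer (donor) plasmid built on the pfastbacHTb backbone for producing a fragment of mouse CLOCK in insect cells. In bacteria it is maintained under ampicillin selection; the record lists its copy number as unknown and provides no feature table, so backbone elements other than those named in the catalogue fields cannot be confirmed here. Vectors of the FastBac family are generally used as donors in a transposition-based system, in which the expression cassette is moved into a baculovirus shuttle genome (bacmid) in a specialised E. coli strain. The resulting recombinant bacmid is then used to generate virus that infects cultured insect cells.

The insert is a truncated Mus musculus Clock coding sequence covering amino acids 26-384. It is placed under the polyhedrin (PH) promoter, a very strong, very late baculoviral promoter that drives high-level protein production in infected insect cells. The backbone supplies an N-terminal hexahistidine tag followed by a TEV protease recognition site, so the fragment can be captured by immobilised metal affinity chromatography and the tag then cleaved off. The insert was introduced by restriction cloning, but the specific 5′ and 3′ sites are not recorded.

The associated publication reports the crystal structure of the heterodimeric CLOCK:BMAL1 transcriptional activator complex. This indicates that the construct was made to supply purified recombinant CLOCK fragment for structural and biochemical work on this circadian clock complex.
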