Addgene plasmid #47336: pfastbacHTb/mClock26-384
Purpose: mClock fragment cloned into pfastbacHTb vector with Hexa His tag
Depositing lab: Joseph Takahashi. Depositing organization: University of Texas Southwestern Medical Center. Publication: Crystal structure of the heterodimeric CLOCK:BMAL1 transcriptional activator complex. Huang N, Chelliah Y, Shan Y, Taylor CA, Yoo SH, Partch C, Green CB, Zhang H, Takahashi JS. Science. 2012 Jul 13;337(6091):189-94. doi: 10.1126/science.1222804. Epub 2012 May 31. PubMed 22653727.
Backbone
  Vector backbone: pfastbacHTb
Growth in bacteria
  Bacterial resistance: Ampicillin, 100 μg/mL
  Growth temperature: 37°C
  Growth strain: DH5alpha
  Copy number: Unknown
Gene/Insert
  Gene/Insert name: Clock
  Species: M. musculus (mouse)
  Mutation: aa 26-384
  Entrez Gene: Clock (a.k.a. 5330400M04Rik, KAT13D)
  Promoter: PH
  Tag / fusion protein: His (N terminal on backbone); Tev (N terminal on backbone)
  Cloning method: Restriction Enzyme; 5′ cloning site unknown (unknown if destroyed); 3′ cloning site unknown (unknown if destroyed)
  Sequencing primers: 5′ polyhedrin_fwd_primer
Terms and licenses: Academic/Nonprofit Terms; Industry Terms: Not Available to Industry
How to cite: pfastbacHTb/mClock26-384 was a gift from Joseph Takahashi (Addgene plasmid # 47336 ; http://n2t.net/addgene:47336 ; RRID:Addgene_47336)
